Addgene plasmid #180327: pCMV_SEPT9_i5-msfGFP
Purpose: mammalian expression of human SEPT9_i5 fused to monomeric superfolder GFP
Depositing lab: Manos Mavrakis. Publication: Septin-microtubule association via a motif unique to the isoform 1 of septin 9 tunes stress fibers. Kuzmic M, Linares GC, Fialova JL, Iv F, Salaun D, Llewellyn A, Gomes M, Belhabib M, Liu Y, Asano K, Rodrigues M, Isnardon D, Tachibana T, Koenderink GH, Badache A, Mavrakis M, Verdier-Pinard P. J Cell Sci. 2021 Dec 2. pii: 273604. doi: 10.1242/jcs.258850. PubMed 34854883.
Backbone
  Vector backbone: pCMV
  Backbone manufacturer: Clontech
  Vector type: Mammalian Expression
Growth in bacteria
  Bacterial resistance: Kanamycin, 50 μg/mL
  Growth temperature: 37°C
  Growth strain: DH5alpha
  Copy number: High Copy
Gene/Insert
  Gene/Insert name: SEPTIN9_v7 (alt name: SEPT9_v7)
  Species: H. sapiens (human)
  Entrez Gene: SEPTIN9 (a.k.a. AF17q25, MSF, MSF1, NAPB, PNUTL4, SEPT9, SINT1, SeptD1)
  Promoter: CMV
  Tag / fusion protein: msfGFP (C terminal on insert)
  Cloning method: Gibson Cloning
Terms and licenses: Academic/Nonprofit Terms; Industry Terms: Not Available to Industry
How to cite: pCMV_SEPT9_i5-msfGFP was a gift from Manos Mavrakis (Addgene plasmid # 180327 ; http://n2t.net/addgene:180327 ; RRID:Addgene_180327)
