[The description below was written by a language model from this plasmid's Addgene catalogue record and pLannotate feature annotations shown in this document.]
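Description:
pCMV_SEPT9_i5-msfGFP is a 5,660-nt mammalian expression plasmid built on a Clontech pCMV backbone. It produces human septin 9 isoform 5 (SEPT9_i5, encoded by the SEPTIN9_v7 transcript variant) fused at its C terminus to monomeric superfolder GFP. The human cytomegalovirus immediate-early enhancer and promoter drive the fusion. The septin 9 coding region, annotated as a fragment of the full-length SEPTIN9 protein, which is consistent with a short isoform, runs directly into the fluorescent protein and is followed by an SV40 polyadenylation signal. The automated annotation labels the fluorescent protein as moxGFP, a closely related Aequorea-derived monomeric GFP, whereas the catalogue entry identifies it as msfGFP. The insert was assembled by Gibson cloning.

The backbone has the layout typical of Clontech N1/C1-type vectors. A high-copy ColE1/pUC origin supports propagation in E. coli, and an f1 origin is also present. A single Tn5 aminoglycoside phosphotransferase (NeoR/KanR) gene sits behind tandem bacterial (bla) and SV40 early promoters and ends with the HSV TK polyadenylation signal. This arrangement gives kanamycin resistance in bacteria and could allow G418 selection of transfected mammalian cells. The short hits to SV40 large T antigen, ble and the bGH poly(A) signal are probably residual backbone sequence or annotation artefacts rather than functional elements.

The plasmid is intended for expressing fluorescently tagged SEPT9_i5 in mammalian cells so that this filament-forming cytoskeletal GTPase can be imaged. The associated study examined how a motif unique to isoform 1 of septin 9 mediates microtubule association and tunes stress fibres, so a different isoform such as i5 would plausibly serve as a comparison, although the record does not say this.
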