Features (pLannotate 1.2.2; 14 found; start..end, strand, type, name):
     61..364     +  enhancer       CMV enhancer: human cytomegalovirus immediate early enhancer
    365..568     +  promoter       CMV promoter: human cytomegalovirus (CMV) immediate early promoter
    597..1601    +  CDS            SEPTIN9 (fragment): SEPT9_HUMAN - Also known as KIAA0991, MSF, SEPT9. Experimental evidence at protein level: Swiss-Prot protein existence level 1. Filament-forming cytoskeletal GTPase (By similarity). May play a role in cytokinesis (Potential). May play a role in the internalization of 2 intracellular microbial pathogens, Listeria monocytogenes and Shigella flexneri. From Homo sapiens (Human).
   1599..2315    +  CDS            moxGFP: moxGFP is a basic (constitutively fluorescent) green fluorescent protein published in 2015, derived from Aequorea victoria. It is reported to be a rapidly-maturing monomer.
   2341..2425    +  CDS            large T antigen (fragment): large T antigen from SV40 (simian virus 40)
   2448..2569    +  polyA_signal   SV40 poly(A) signal: SV40 polyadenylation signal
   2603..3031    -  rep_origin     f1 ori (sequence partly withheld): f1 bacteriophage origin of replication; arrow indicates direction of (+) strand synthesis
   3058..3162    +  promoter       AmpR promoter: bla
   3164..3521    +  promoter       SV40 promoter: SV40 enhancer and early promoter
   3556..4350    +  CDS            NeoR/KanR: aminoglycoside phosphotransferase from Tn5; aph(3')-II (or nptII); confers resistance to neomycin, kanamycin, and G418 (Geneticin®)
   4371..4523    +  CDS            ble (fragment): BLE_KLEPN - Experimental evidence at protein level: Swiss-Prot protein existence level 1. Binding protein with a strong affinity to the bleomycin family of antibiotics. Binds to CL990; an antimitotic-antibiotic compound. From Klebsiella pneumoniae.
   4582..4629    +  polyA_signal   HSV TK poly(A) signal: herpes simplex virus thymidine kinase polyadenylation signal (Cole and Stacy, 1985)
   4720..4736    -  polyA_signal   bGH poly(A) signal (fragment): bovine growth hormone polyadenylation signal
   4958..5546    +  rep_origin     ori: high-copy-number ColE1/pMB1/pBR322/pUC origin of replication
>Addgene plasmid #180327 | pCMV_SEPT9_i5-msfGFP | addgene full sequence | sequence record 358032 | Addgene NGS Result
TAGTTATTAATAGTAATCAATTACGGGGTCATTAGTTCATAGCCCATATATGGAGTTCCGCGTTACATAA
CTTACGGTAAATGGCCCGCCTGGCTGACCGCCCAACGACCCCCGCCCATTGACGTCAATAATGACGTATG
TTCCCATAGTAACGCCAATAGGGACTTTCCATTGACGTCAATGGGTGGAGTATTTACGGTAAACTGCCCA
CTTGGCAGTACATCAAGTGTATCATATGCCAAGTACGCCCCCTATTGACGTCAATGACGGTAAATGGCCC
GCCTGGCATTATGCCCAGTACATGACCTTATGGGACTTTCCTACTTGGCAGTACATCTACGTATTAGTCA
TCGCTATTACCATGGTGATGCGGTTTTGGCAGTACATCAATGGGCGTGGATAGCGGTTTGACTCACGGGG
ATTTCCAAGTCTCCACCCCATTGACGTCAATGGGAGTTTGTTTTGGCACCAAAATCAACGGGACTTTCCA
AAATGTCGTAACAACTCCGCCCCATTGACGCAAATGGGCGGTAGGCGTGTACGGTGGGAGGTCTATATAA
GCAGAGCTGGTTTAGTGAACCGTCAGATCCGCTAGCATGGCCGACACCCCCAGAGATGCCGGGCTCAAGC
AGGCGCCTGCATCACGGAACGAGAAGGCCCCGGTGGACTTCGGCTACGTGGGGATTGACTCCATCCTGGA
GCAGATGCGCCGGAAGGCCATGAAGCAGGGCTTCGAGTTCAACATCATGGTGGTCGGGCAGAGCGGCTTG
GGTAAATCCACCTTAATCAACACCCTCTTCAAATCCAAAATCAGCCGGAAGTCGGTGCAGCCCACCTCAG
AGGAGCGCATCCCCAAGACCATCGAGATCAAGTCCATCACGCACGATATTGAGGAGAAAGGCGTCCGGAT
GAAGCTGACAGTGATTGACACACCAGGGTTCGGGGACCACATCAACAACGAGAACTGCTGGCAGCCCATC
ATGAAGTTCATCAATGACCAGTACGAGAAATACCTGCAGGAGGAGGTCAACATCAACCGCAAGAAGCGCA
TCCCGGACACCCGCGTCCACTGCTGCCTCTACTTCATCCCCGCCACCGGCCACTCCCTCAGGCCCCTGGA
CATCGAGTTTATGAAACGCCTGAGCAAGGTGGTCAACATCGTCCCTGTCATCGCCAAGGCGGACACACTC
ACCCTGGAGGAGAGGGTCCACTTCAAACAGCGGATCACCGCAGACCTGCTGTCCAACGGCATCGACGTGT
ACCCCCAGAAGGAATTTGATGAGGACTCGGAGGACCGGCTGGTGAACGAGAAGTTCCGGGAGATGATCCC
ATTTGCTGTGGTGGGCAGTGACCACGAGTACCAGGTCAACGGCAAGAGGATCCTTGGGAGGAAGACCAAG
TGGGGTACCATCGAAGTTGAAAACACCACACACTGTGAGTTTGCCTACCTGCGGGACCTTCTCATCAGGA
CGCACATGCAGAACATCAAGGACATCACCAGCAGCATCCACTTCGAGGCGTACCGTGTGAAGCGCCTCAA
CGAGGGCAGCAGCGCCATGGCCAACGGCGTGGAGGAGAAGGAGCCAGAAGCCCCAGAGATGGTGTCCAAG
GGCGAGGAGCTGTTCACCGGCGTGGTGCCCATCCTGGTGGAGCTGGATGGCGACGTGAACGGCCACAAGT
TCAGCGTGCGCGGCGAGGGCGAGGGCGACGCCACCAACGGCAAGCTGACCCTGAAGTTCATCTGCACCAC
CGGCAAGCTGCCCGTGCCCTGGCCCACCCTGGTGACCACCCTGACCTACGGCGTGCAGTGCTTCAGCCGC
TACCCCGATCACATGAAGCAGCACGATTTCTTCAAGAGCGCCATGCCCGAGGGCTACGTGCAGGAGCGCA
CCATCAGCTTCAAGGATGACGGCACCTACAAGACCCGCGCCGAGGTGAAGTTCGAGGGCGATACCCTGGT
GAACCGCATCGAGCTGAAGGGCATCGATTTCAAGGAGGATGGCAACATCCTGGGCCACAAGCTGGAGTAC
AACTTCAACAGCCACAACGTGTACATCACCGCCGATAAGCAGAAGAACGGCATCAAGGCCAACTTCAAGA
TCCGCCACAATGTGGAGGATGGCTCCGTGCAGCTGGCCGATCACTACCAGCAGAACACCCCCATCGGCGA
CGGCCCAGTGCTGCTGCCCGATAACCACTACCTGAGCACCCAGAGCAAGCTGTCCAAGGACCCCAACGAG
AAGCGCGATCACATGGTGCTGCTGGAGTTCGTGACCGCCGCCGGCATCACCCTGGGCATGGATGAGCTGT
ACAAGTAAGGATCCACCGGATCTAGATAACTGATCATAATCAGCCATACCACATTTGTAGAGGTTTTACT
TGCTTTAAAAAACCTCCCACACCTCCCCCTGAACCTGAAACATAAAATGAATGCAATTGTTGTTGTTAAC
TTGTTTATTGCAGCTTATAATGGTTACAAATAAAGCAATAGCATCACAAATTTCACAAATAAAGCATTTT
TTTCACTGCATTCTAGTTGTGGTTTGTCCAAACTCATCAATGTATCTTAACGCGTAAATTGTAAGCGTTA
ATATTTTGTTAAAATTCGCGTTAAATTTTTGTTAAATCAGCTCATTTTTTAACCAATAGGCCGAAATCGG
CAAAATCCCTTATAAATCAAAAGAATAGACCGAGATAGGGT
[37 nt withheld, positions 2702-2738]
AAAGAACGTGGACTCCAACGTCAAAGG
[49 nt withheld, positions 2766-2814]
T
[91 nt withheld, positions 2816-2906]
G
[124 nt withheld, positions 2908-3031]
CAGGTGGCACTTTTCGGGGAAATGTGCGCGGAACCCCTATTTGTTTATTTTTCTAAATACATTCAAATAT
GTATCCGCTCATGAGACAATAACCCTGATAAATGCTTCAATAATATTGAAAAAGGAAGAGTCCTGAGGCG
GAAAGAACCAGCTGTGGAATGTGTGTCAGTTAGGGTGTGGAAAGTCCCCAGGCTCCCCAGCAGGCAGAAG
TATGCAAAGCATGCATCTCAATTAGTCAGCAACCAGGTGTGGAAAGTCCCCAGGCTCCCCAGCAGGCAGA
AGTATGCAAAGCATGCATCTCAATTAGTCAGCAACCATAGTCCCGCCCCTAACTCCGCCCATCCCGCCCC
TAACTCCGCCCAGTTCCGCCCATTCTCCGCCCCATGGCTGACTAATTTTTTTTATTTATGCAGAGGCCGA
GGCCGCCTCGGCCTCTGAGCTATTCCAGAAGTAGTGAGGAGGCTTTTTTGGAGGCCTAGGCTTTTGCAAA
GATCGATCAAGAGACAGGATGAGGATCGTTTCGCATGATTGAACAAGATGGATTGCACGCAGGTTCTCCG
GCCGCTTGGGTGGAGAGGCTATTCGGCTATGACTGGGCACAACAGACAATCGGCTGCTCTGATGCCGCCG
TGTTCCGGCTGTCAGCGCAGGGGCGCCCGGTTCTTTTTGTCAAGACCGACCTGTCCGGTGCCCTGAATGA
ACTGCAAGACGAGGCAGCGCGGCTATCGTGGCTGGCCACGACGGGCGTTCCTTGCGCAGCTGTGCTCGAC
GTTGTCACTGAAGCGGGAAGGGACTGGCTGCTATTGGGCGAAGTGCCGGGGCAGGATCTCCTGTCATCTC
ACCTTGCTCCTGCCGAGAAAGTATCCATCATGGCTGATGCAATGCGGCGGCTGCATACGCTTGATCCGGC
TACCTGCCCATTCGACCACCAAGCGAAACATCGCATCGAGCGAGCACGTACTCGGATGGAAGCCGGTCTT
GTCGATCAGGATGATCTGGACGAAGAGCATCAGGGGCTCGCGCCAGCCGAACTGTTCGCCAGGCTCAAGG
CGAGCATGCCCGACGGCGAGGATCTCGTCGTGACCCATGGCGATGCCTGCTTGCCGAATATCATGGTGGA
AAATGGCCGCTTTTCTGGATTCATCGACTGTGGCCGGCTGGGTGTGGCGGACCGCTATCAGGACATAGCG
TTGGCTACCCGTGATATTGCTGAAGAGCTTGGCGGCGAATGGGCTGACCGCTTCCTCGTGCTTTACGGTA
TCGCCGCTCCCGATTCGCAGCGCATCGCCTTCTATCGCCTTCTTGACGAGTTCTTCTGAGCGGGACTCTG
GGGTTCGAAATGACCGACCAAGCGACGCCCAACCTGCCATCACGAGATTTCGATTCCACCGCCGCCTTCT
ATGAAAGGTTGGGCTTCGGAATCGTTTTCCGGGACGCCGGCTGGATGATCCTCCAGCGCGGGGATCTCAT
GCTGGAGTTCTTCGCCCACCCTAGGGGGAGGCTAACTGAAACACGGAAGGAGACAATACCGGAAGGAACC
CGCGCTATGACGGCAATAAAAAGACAGAATAAAACGCACGGTGTTGGGTCGTTTGTTCATAAACGCGGGG
TTCGGTCCCAGGGCTGGCACTCTGTCGATACCCCACCGAGACCCCATTGGGGCCAATACGCCCGCGTTTC
TTCCTTTTCCCCACCCCACCCCCCAAGTTCGGGTGAAGGCCCAGGGCTCGCAGCCAACGTCGGGGCGGCA
GGCCCTGCCATAGCCTCAGGTTACTCATATATACTTTAGATTGATTTAAAACTTCATTTTTAATTTAAAA
GGATCTAGGTGAAGATCCTTTTTGATAATCTCATGACCAAAATCCCTTAACGTGAGTTTTCGTTCCACTG
AGCGTCAGACCCCGTAGAAAAGATCAAAGGATCTTCTTGAGATCCTTTTTTTCTGCGCGTAATCTGCTGC
TTGCAAACAAAAAAACCACCGCTACCAGCGGTGGTTTGTTTGCCGGATCAAGAGCTACCAACTCTTTTTC
CGAAGGTAACTGGCTTCAGCAGAGCGCAGATACCAAATACTGTTCTTCTAGTGTAGCCGTAGTTAGGCCA
CCACTTCAAGAACTCTGTAGCACCGCCTACATACCTCGCTCTGCTAATCCTGTTACCAGTGGCTGCTGCC
AGTGGCGATAAGTCGTGTCTTACCGGGTTGGACTCAAGACGATAGTTACCGGATAAGGCGCAGCGGTCGG
GCTGAACGGGGGGTTCGTGCACACAGCCCAGCTTGGAGCGAACGACCTACACCGAACTGAGATACCTACA
GCGTGAGCTATGAGAAAGCGCCACGCTTCCCGAAGGGAGAAAGGCGGACAGGTATCCGGTAAGCGGCAGG
GTCGGAACAGGAGAGCGCACGAGGGAGCTTCCAGGGGGAAACGCCTGGTATCTTTATAGTCCTGTCGGGT
TTCGCCACCTCTGACTTGAGCGTCGATTTTTGTGATGCTCGTCAGGGGGGCGGAGCCTATGGAAAAACGC
CAGCAACGCGGCCTTTTTACGGTTCCTGGCCTTTTGCTGGCCTTTTGCTCACATGTTCTTTCCTGCGTTA
TCCCCTGATTCTGTGGATAACCGTATTACCGCCATGCAT
